Addgene plasmid #73720: pMLS252
Purpose: SapTrap GFP + Cbr-unc-119 donor plasmid
Depositing lab: Erik Jorgensen. Depositing organization: University of Utah. Publication: SapTrap, a Toolkit for High-Throughput CRISPR/Cas9 Gene Modification in Caenorhabditis elegans. Schwartz ML, Jorgensen EM. Genetics. 2016 Feb 2. pii: genetics.115.184275. 10.1534/genetics.115.184275 PubMed 26837755.
Backbone
  Vector backbone: pDONR221
  Backbone manufacturer: Thermo Fisher
  Vector type: Worm Expression, Cre/Lox, CRISPR
  Selectable markers: Cbr-unc-119
Growth in bacteria
  Bacterial resistance: Kanamycin, 50 μg/mL
  Growth temperature: 37°C
  Growth strain: Top10
  Copy number: High Copy
Gene/Insert
  Gene/Insert name: GFP + Cbr-unc-119
  Insert size (bp): 3077
  Cloning method: Gateway Cloning
  Sequencing primers: 5′ M13 (-21) Forward; 3′ M13 Reverse
Terms and licenses: Academic/Nonprofit Terms; Industry Terms: Not Available to Industry
How to cite: pMLS252 was a gift from Erik Jorgensen (Addgene plasmid # 73720 ; http://n2t.net/addgene:73720 ; RRID:Addgene_73720)
