[The description below was written by a language model from this plasmid's Addgene catalogue record and pLannotate feature annotations shown in this document.]
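Description:
pMLS252 is a donor plasmid from the SapTrap toolkit for CRISPR/Cas9 gene modification in Caenorhabditis elegans. It supplies a GFP tag combined with a Cbr-unc-119 selectable marker. It is built on the pDONR221 Gateway entry backbone, with a high-copy ColE1/pUC-type origin and a kanamycin resistance gene (aph(3')-Ia) for propagation and selection in E. coli. The backbone also contributes rrnB T1 and T2 terminators upstream of the cloning region, a T7 promoter, and small lacI and lacZα remnants. M13 forward and reverse sites serve as the sequencing primers.

The roughly 3.1 kb insert lies between attL1 and attL2, consistent with its construction by Gateway cloning. In the feature table, the GFP coding sequence appears as two same-strand fragments, both annotated as Aequorea victoria GFP derivatives. Between them sits a cassette bounded by two loxP sites in the same orientation, which carries an unc-119 coding sequence on the opposite strand. The annotation tool matched this to the C. elegans protein, whereas the catalogue identifies it as the C. briggsae orthologue. The record does not say how the cassette is accommodated within GFP, though the layout suggests it interrupts the reading frame in a non-coding position such as an intron. No promoter for the tag is annotated, as expected for a module intended for insertion into an endogenous locus.

In use, the GFP and marker module would be assembled into a repair template. Rescue of an unc-119 mutant phenotype would identify worms carrying the insertion, and Cre recombinase can then excise the floxed marker, leaving GFP with a single loxP scar. The SapI-based assembly implied by the toolkit name is not annotated in the feature table.
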