Features (pLannotate 1.2.2; 15 found; start..end, strand, type, name):
    121..213     +  CDS            lacI (fragment): lac repressor; lacI; The lac repressor binds to the lac operator to inhibit transcription in E. coli. This inhibition can be relieved by adding lactose or isopropyl-β-D-thiogalactopyranoside (IPTG).
    268..295     -  terminator     rrnB T2 terminator: transcription terminator T2 from the E. coli rrnB gene
    427..470     +  terminator     rrnB T1 terminator: Escherichia coli rrnB; transcription terminator T1 from the E. coli rrnB gene
    517..553     -  CDS            lacZα (fragment): LacZα fragment of β-galactosidase; lacZ fragment
    569..668     +  protein_bind   attL1: mutant version of attL; recombination site for the Gateway® LR reaction LR Clonase™
    680..1267    +  CDS            (3-F)Tyr-EGFP (fragment): (3-F)Tyr-EGFP is a basic (constitutively fluorescent) green fluorescent protein published in 2004, derived from Aequorea victoria.
   1294..1327    -  protein_bind   loxP: Cre-mediated recombination occurs in the 8-bp core sequence (GCATACAT). Cre recombinase
   1620..2462    -  CDS            unc-119: UN119_CAEEL - Experimental evidence at protein level: Swiss-Prot protein existence level 1. Myristoyl-binding protein that acts as a cargo adapter: specifically binds the myristoyl moiety of a subset of N-terminally myristoylated proteins and is required for their localization. Plays a key role in ciliary membrane localization of proteins. Required for the establishment or function of the nervous system. From Caenorhabditis elegans.
   2573..2590    +  misc_feature   P element 5' end (fragment): No description available
   3451..3484    -  protein_bind   loxP: Cre-mediated recombination occurs in the 8-bp core sequence (GCATACAT). Cre recombinase
   3510..3734    +  CDS            Q80R (fragment): Q80R is a fluorescent protein, derived from Aequorea victoria.
   3746..3845    -  protein_bind   attL2: mutant version of attL; recombination site for the Gateway® LR reaction LR Clonase™
   3863..3881    -  promoter       T7 promoter: promoter for bacteriophage T7 RNA polymerase
   4015..4824    +  CDS            KanR: aminoglycoside phosphotransferase; aph(3')-Ia; confers resistance to kanamycin in bacteria or G418 (Geneticin®) in eukaryotes
   4971..5559    +  rep_origin     ori: high-copy-number ColE1/pMB1/pBR322/pUC origin of replication
>Addgene plasmid #73720 | pMLS252 | depositor full sequence | sequence record 136590 | Full Sequence
CTTTCCTGCGTTATCCCCTGATTCTGTGGATAACCGTATTACCGCCTTTGAGTGAGCTGATACCGCTCGC
CGCAGCCGAACGACCGAGCGCAGCGAGTCAGTGAGCGAGGAAGCGGAAGAGCGCCCAATACGCAAACCGC
CTCTCCCCGCGCGTTGGCCGATTCATTAATGCAGCTGGCACGACAGGTTTCCCGACTGGAAAGCGGGCAG
TGAGCGCAACGCAATTAATACGCGTACCGCTAGCCAGGAAGAGTTTGTAGAAACGCAAAAAGGCCATCCG
TCAGGATGGCCTTCTGCTTAGTTTGATGCCTGGCAGTTTATGGCGGGCGTCCTGCCCGCCACCCTCCGGG
CCGTTGCTTCACAACGTTCAAATCCGCTCCCGGCGGATTTGTCCTACTCAGGAGAGCGTTCACCGACAAA
CAACAGATAAAACGAAAGGCCCAGTCTTCCGACTGAGCCTTTCGTTTTATTTGATGCCTGGCAGTTCCCT
ACTCTCGCGTTAACGCTAGCATGGATGTTTTCCCAGTCACGACGTTGTAAAACGACGGCCAGTCTTAAGC
TCGGGCCCCAAATAATGATTTTATTTTGACTGATAGTGACCTGTTCGTTGCAACAAATTGATGAGCAATG
CTTTTTTATAATGCCAACTTTGTACAAAAAAGCAGGCTGCTCTTCGATGAGCAAAGGAGAAGAACTTTTC
ACTGGAGTTGTCCCAATTCTTGTTGAATTAGATGGTGATGTTAATGGGCACAAATTTTCTGTCAGTGGAG
AGGGTGAAGGTGATGCAACATACGGAAAACTTACCCTTAAATTTATTTGCACTACTGGAAAACTACCTGT
TCCATGGGTAAGTTTAAACATATATATACTAACTAACCCTGATTATTTAAATTTTCAGCCAACACTTGTC
ACTACTTTCTGTTATGGTGTTCAATGCTTCTCGAGATACCCAGATCATATGAAACGGCATGACTTTTTCA
AGAGTGCCATGCCCGAAGGTTATGTACAGGAAAGAACTATATTTTTCAAAGATGACGGGAACTACAAGAC
ACGTAAGTTTAAACAGTTCGGTACTAACTAACCATACATATTTAAATTTTCAGGTGCTGAAGTCAAGTTT
GAAGGTGATACCCTTGTTAATAGAATCGAGTTAAAAGGTATTGATTTTAAAGAAGATGGAAACATTCTTG
GACACAAATTGGAATACAACTATAACTCACACAATGTATACATCATGGCAGACAAACAAAAGAATGGAAT
CAAAGTTGTAAGTTTAAACATGATTTTACTAACATAACTTCGTATAATGTATGCTATACGAAGTTATTTC
TAGACATTCTCTAATGAAAAAATCTTTCAGTTGAAATTGAAAATGAGTTAAAGTTGGAGTTTTTATTGAA
AACAGATTTCCGTGTGATTAGTGTTTTTAGCGAGTGTGACAGGACAGCGAAAAAATATAGAAACAAGGGG
GGAACTGAAAAGCTTAGGAATGCATTGAACATGAGAAGGGGAAGGGGAAGGAACAAACTAGACAGGAATT
ATTGGAATTTAATCACATTTGGAGTTTTTTTTCTATTCGACAGAATAATTATCCAGAACATTTTTGTATT
AAATATTTATGCATCATATGAGTAGTCGGCTTTGTTGTGCATGACGAGTTTGTTATCGACGAAATAGAAG
CTGTCAGAACGAGTCTCGTTTGGATTGTTGATCATGTCGTCCACTGAAAAAGAGATTAGTCTTTTGAATT
GTACTTTTTAGAATAATGACTCACTGAGTTGTTGAGAGAGTTGAGGGAACTCATAGATATGTTCACAGTT
GTTTCGTGAATTCGGAATACAGAATCCGAATTCAAAGTCAAAACACTTCAGAAGGCGATCTTTGAAGAAG
TGACGTTCGATCATTCGGAAATGATGGATTGGGATGTCTCCTACTTTGAATTCCACAGTTGCTCCGACCG
TTTTGAGTTTCAAAAAGTTTGGAGCAAATCTATAACGCACGTATCTTGCCGACTCCTGTGGCGACTCATC
ATTCTCCTGATCGTTCTCCGGTTTGGCGATCTCGAAAAGCACTTGCTCAGTGTCCAGATCACGGATTTGG
AACTTGGTGAACTCGATGTTATAGATGTTCGCAGATGGGGAGCATAAGAATCCTAAATTTATGTTTTAAA
CTGAAATCCAAAGGGAGCAAGATACCTTGAGTGATTCCCGGAAGTGCTAAAACGTCGTTCGGAGTGATTT
GAGCTTTCTTCGCAAGCTCCGATTCCGTTGTGATTCCTTGTTCGGTGCTTGGTGGTGGCCGTGGCATCTG
GAAATATGGAAAAGTTCAACAAAAAGAAAAGAGAAAAGAATGAAATCGGATATCAAGAGTTAGTTGAGCG
GTTTCTCTAGTTTTCTGAGTCTCACCTGCGACGGGAAGGTCGCCGAGCCGGGTGGAATCGATTGTTGTTG
CTCGGCTTTCATATCGGTTTGGTTGGAAGCGGCTGAAAACGGAAAGAAGTGGAAGAAGGAAAAGAGTGTG
GTGTGACAGGAAAATGGTAATTAGAGGGTGCCAAATAACCAGCTATATTTTGTTTTTTTTTGAAAACATT
TTTAAAAAGAAAAATACGATAATGATATCAGATGGATTTCCGGAAAACTGGTATGAAAAATTTCAACCTT
TTTGAGTACATGTAATCAAAATACACTTTGTAAATTATCATTTTTATTGAAACTCCACCATTTTTCTATT
TATAACGCTAATAATTTGAAAAAGAAACCTGTTGCGAACCGCGGGGTGAATCCCAAAAACGAATGCGTTT
TGGTGGAGTGATTGATTCGAATCGAAGAAGAAAAAGAAGAAGACGTGGAATAGAGAGCTCACTCTTAACC
GAGCAGCACACACCGACAGAAAAAAAAATGAAATGAATGAGGGTCTTCTTCTTCTTCTTCTTCGAATGAT
TGACAGAAATGGGAAAAAGAGGAAGATTGAGAAGGGAAAAAGGAAGGAGAAAAGAAGCAGAAGAAGACGT
CAGAGAGGAGAGGAACGAGCGGAAAAGCAGCGGGCGCAAGTCATAGAAGTAGCAGAGCTGGGGAGAAGAA
GACACTATCCAAGAAAGGAATGACGAGAGAGTATGCAAAGGGGTATAGGGTGCAGACAGAATAGGAACAG
AATAACAGATGATGAGCCAAGAAGAGTTGAAAAGGGCGATGAATTTGTCATGTAACTTAATTTGGGTCAA
TTTGAGCATGATGAATTGAAATCATCCCTTGTTGGGAGTTAATAACCGGTTTGTTATCAGAAACCCTGTA
ATAGAAGGGCGCCCTAACTTTGAGCCAATTCATCCCGGTTTCTGTCAAATATATCAAAAAGTGGTCAACT
GACAAATTGTTTTTGATATTATAATAAACATTTTATCCGTTAACAATTTTCGAATACTTTTTACAAGGAC
TTGGATAAATTGGCTCAAAGATAACTTCGTATAATGTATGCTATACGAAGTTATTAACTAATCTGATTTA
AATTTTCAGAACTTCAAAATTAGACACAACATTGAAGATGGAAGCGTTCAACTAGCAGACCATTATCAAC
AAAATACTCCAATTGGCGATGGCCCTGTCCTTTTACCAGACAACCATTACCTGTCCACACAATCTGCCCT
TTCGAAAGATCCCAACGAAAAGAGAGACCACATGGTCCTTCTTGAGTTTGTAACAGCTGCTGGGATTACA
CATGGCATGGATGAACTATACAAAGGTCGAAGAGCACCCAGCTTTCTTGTACAAAGTTGGCATTATAAGA
AAGCATTGCTTATCAATTTGTTGCAACGAACAGGTCACTATCAGTCAAAATAAAATCATTATTTGCCATC
CAGCTGATATCCCCTATAGTGAGTCGTATTACATGGTCATAGCTGTTTCCTGGCAGCTCTGGCCCGTGTC
TCAAAATCTCTGATGTTACATTGCACAAGATAAAATAATATCATCATGAACAATAAAACTGTCTGCTTAC
ATAAACAGTAATACAAGGGGTGTTATGAGCCATATTCAACGGGAAACGTCGAGGCCGCGATTAAATTCCA
ACATGGATGCTGATTTATATGGGTATAAATGGGCTCGCGATAATGTCGGGCAATCAGGTGCGACAATCTA
TCGCTTGTATGGGAAGCCCGATGCGCCAGAGTTGTTTCTGAAACATGGCAAAGGTAGCGTTGCCAATGAT
GTTACAGATGAGATGGTCAGACTAAACTGGCTGACGGAATTTATGCCTCTTCCGACCATCAAGCATTTTA
TCCGTACTCCTGATGATGCATGGTTACTCACCACTGCGATCCCCGGAAAAACAGCATTCCAGGTATTAGA
AGAATATCCTGATTCAGGTGAAAATATTGTTGATGCGCTGGCAGTGTTCCTGCGCCGGTTGCATTCGATT
CCTGTTTGTAATTGTCCTTTTAACAGCGATCGCGTATTTCGTCTCGCTCAGGCGCAATCACGAATGAATA
ACGGTTTGGTTGATGCGAGTGATTTTGATGACGAGCGTAATGGCTGGCCTGTTGAACAAGTCTGGAAAGA
AATGCATAAACTTTTGCCATTCTCACCGGATTCAGTCGTCACTCATGGTGATTTCTCACTTGATAACCTT
ATTTTTGACGAGGGGAAATTAATAGGTTGTATTGATGTTGGACGAGTCGGAATCGCAGACCGATACCAGG
ATCTTGCCATCCTATGGAACTGCCTCGGTGAGTTTTCTCCTTCATTACAGAAACGGCTTTTTCAAAAATA
TGGTATTGATAATCCTGATATGAATAAATTGCAGTTTCATTTGATGCTCGATGAGTTTTTCTAATCAGAA
TTGGTTAATTGGTTGTAACACTGGCAGAGCATTACGCTGACTTGACGGGACGGCGCAAGCTCATGACCAA
AATCCCTTAACGTGAGTTACGCGTCGTTCCACTGAGCGTCAGACCCCGTAGAAAAGATCAAAGGATCTTC
TTGAGATCCTTTTTTTCTGCGCGTAATCTGCTGCTTGCAAACAAAAAAACCACCGCTACCAGCGGTGGTT
TGTTTGCCGGATCAAGAGCTACCAACTCTTTTTCCGAAGGTAACTGGCTTCAGCAGAGCGCAGATACCAA
ATACTGTTCTTCTAGTGTAGCCGTAGTTAGGCCACCACTTCAAGAACTCTGTAGCACCGCCTACATACCT
CGCTCTGCTAATCCTGTTACCAGTGGCTGCTGCCAGTGGCGATAAGTCGTGTCTTACCGGGTTGGACTCA
AGACGATAGTTACCGGATAAGGCGCAGCGGTCGGGCTGAACGGGGGGTTCGTGCACACAGCCCAGCTTGG
AGCGAACGACCTACACCGAACTGAGATACCTACAGCGTGAGCTATGAGAAAGCGCCACGCTTCCCGAAGG
GAGAAAGGCGGACAGGTATCCGGTAAGCGGCAGGGTCGGAACAGGAGAGCGCACGAGGGAGCTTCCAGGG
GGAAACGCCTGGTATCTTTATAGTCCTGTCGGGTTTCGCCACCTCTGACTTGAGCGTCGATTTTTGTGAT
GCTCGTCAGGGGGGCGGAGCCTATGGAAAAACGCCAGCAACGCGGCCTTTTTACGGTTCCTGGCCTTTTG
CTGGCCTTTTGCTCACATGTT
