>Addgene plasmid #73720 | pMLS252 | depositor partial sequence | sequence record 136591 | GFP(Cbr-unc-119) Insert
GCTCTTCGATGAGCAAAGGAGAAGAACTTTTCACTGGAGTTGTCCCAATTCTTGTTGAATTAGATGGTGA
TGTTAATGGGCACAAATTTTCTGTCAGTGGAGAGGGTGAAGGTGATGCAACATACGGAAAACTTACCCTT
AAATTTATTTGCACTACTGGAAAACTACCTGTTCCATGGGTAAGTTTAAACATATATATACTAACTAACC
CTGATTATTTAAATTTTCAGCCAACACTTGTCACTACTTTCTGTTATGGTGTTCAATGCTTCTCGAGATA
CCCAGATCATATGAAACGGCATGACTTTTTCAAGAGTGCCATGCCCGAAGGTTATGTACAGGAAAGAACT
ATATTTTTCAAAGATGACGGGAACTACAAGACACGTAAGTTTAAACAGTTCGGTACTAACTAACCATACA
TATTTAAATTTTCAGGTGCTGAAGTCAAGTTTGAAGGTGATACCCTTGTTAATAGAATCGAGTTAAAAGG
TATTGATTTTAAAGAAGATGGAAACATTCTTGGACACAAATTGGAATACAACTATAACTCACACAATGTA
TACATCATGGCAGACAAACAAAAGAATGGAATCAAAGTTGTAAGTTTAAACATGATTTTACTAACATAAC
TTCGTATAATGTATGCTATACGAAGTTATTTCTAGACATTCTCTAATGAAAAAATCTTTCAGTTGAAATT
GAAAATGAGTTAAAGTTGGAGTTTTTATTGAAAACAGATTTCCGTGTGATTAGTGTTTTTAGCGAGTGTG
ACAGGACAGCGAAAAAATATAGAAACAAGGGGGGAACTGAAAAGCTTAGGAATGCATTGAACATGAGAAG
GGGAAGGGGAAGGAACAAACTAGACAGGAATTATTGGAATTTAATCACATTTGGAGTTTTTTTTCTATTC
GACAGAATAATTATCCAGAACATTTTTGTATTAAATATTTATGCATCATATGAGTAGTCGGCTTTGTTGT
GCATGACGAGTTTGTTATCGACGAAATAGAAGCTGTCAGAACGAGTCTCGTTTGGATTGTTGATCATGTC
GTCCACTGAAAAAGAGATTAGTCTTTTGAATTGTACTTTTTAGAATAATGACTCACTGAGTTGTTGAGAG
AGTTGAGGGAACTCATAGATATGTTCACAGTTGTTTCGTGAATTCGGAATACAGAATCCGAATTCAAAGT
CAAAACACTTCAGAAGGCGATCTTTGAAGAAGTGACGTTCGATCATTCGGAAATGATGGATTGGGATGTC
TCCTACTTTGAATTCCACAGTTGCTCCGACCGTTTTGAGTTTCAAAAAGTTTGGAGCAAATCTATAACGC
ACGTATCTTGCCGACTCCTGTGGCGACTCATCATTCTCCTGATCGTTCTCCGGTTTGGCGATCTCGAAAA
GCACTTGCTCAGTGTCCAGATCACGGATTTGGAACTTGGTGAACTCGATGTTATAGATGTTCGCAGATGG
GGAGCATAAGAATCCTAAATTTATGTTTTAAACTGAAATCCAAAGGGAGCAAGATACCTTGAGTGATTCC
CGGAAGTGCTAAAACGTCGTTCGGAGTGATTTGAGCTTTCTTCGCAAGCTCCGATTCCGTTGTGATTCCT
TGTTCGGTGCTTGGTGGTGGCCGTGGCATCTGGAAATATGGAAAAGTTCAACAAAAAGAAAAGAGAAAAG
AATGAAATCGGATATCAAGAGTTAGTTGAGCGGTTTCTCTAGTTTTCTGAGTCTCACCTGCGACGGGAAG
GTCGCCGAGCCGGGTGGAATCGATTGTTGTTGCTCGGCTTTCATATCGGTTTGGTTGGAAGCGGCTGAAA
ACGGAAAGAAGTGGAAGAAGGAAAAGAGTGTGGTGTGACAGGAAAATGGTAATTAGAGGGTGCCAAATAA
CCAGCTATATTTTGTTTTTTTTTGAAAACATTTTTAAAAAGAAAAATACGATAATGATATCAGATGGATT
TCCGGAAAACTGGTATGAAAAATTTCAACCTTTTTGAGTACATGTAATCAAAATACACTTTGTAAATTAT
CATTTTTATTGAAACTCCACCATTTTTCTATTTATAACGCTAATAATTTGAAAAAGAAACCTGTTGCGAA
CCGCGGGGTGAATCCCAAAAACGAATGCGTTTTGGTGGAGTGATTGATTCGAATCGAAGAAGAAAAAGAA
GAAGACGTGGAATAGAGAGCTCACTCTTAACCGAGCAGCACACACCGACAGAAAAAAAAATGAAATGAAT
GAGGGTCTTCTTCTTCTTCTTCTTCGAATGATTGACAGAAATGGGAAAAAGAGGAAGATTGAGAAGGGAA
AAAGGAAGGAGAAAAGAAGCAGAAGAAGACGTCAGAGAGGAGAGGAACGAGCGGAAAAGCAGCGGGCGCA
AGTCATAGAAGTAGCAGAGCTGGGGAGAAGAAGACACTATCCAAGAAAGGAATGACGAGAGAGTATGCAA
AGGGGTATAGGGTGCAGACAGAATAGGAACAGAATAACAGATGATGAGCCAAGAAGAGTTGAAAAGGGCG
ATGAATTTGTCATGTAACTTAATTTGGGTCAATTTGAGCATGATGAATTGAAATCATCCCTTGTTGGGAG
TTAATAACCGGTTTGTTATCAGAAACCCTGTAATAGAAGGGCGCCCTAACTTTGAGCCAATTCATCCCGG
TTTCTGTCAAATATATCAAAAAGTGGTCAACTGACAAATTGTTTTTGATATTATAATAAACATTTTATCC
GTTAACAATTTTCGAATACTTTTTACAAGGACTTGGATAAATTGGCTCAAAGATAACTTCGTATAATGTA
TGCTATACGAAGTTATTAACTAATCTGATTTAAATTTTCAGAACTTCAAAATTAGACACAACATTGAAGA
TGGAAGCGTTCAACTAGCAGACCATTATCAACAAAATACTCCAATTGGCGATGGCCCTGTCCTTTTACCA
GACAACCATTACCTGTCCACACAATCTGCCCTTTCGAAAGATCCCAACGAAAAGAGAGACCACATGGTCC
TTCTTGAGTTTGTAACAGCTGCTGGGATTACACATGGCATGGATGAACTATACAAAGGTCGAAGAGC
