>Addgene plasmid #73720 | pMLS252 | addgene partial sequence | sequence record 139522 | M13-F20 5'-TGTAAAACGACGGCCAGT-3'
TTTTATTTTGACTGATAGTGACCTGTTCGTTGCAACAAATTGATGAGCAATGCTTTTTTATAATGCCAAC
TTTGTACAAAAAAGCAGGCTGCTCTTCGATGAGCAAAGGAGAAGAACTTTTCACTGGAGTTGTCCCAATT
CTTGTTGAATTAGATGGTGATGTTAATGGGCACAAATTTTCTGTCAGTGGAGAGGGTGAAGGTGATGCAA
CATACGGAAAACTTACCCTTAAATTTATTTGCACTACTGGAAAACTACCTGTTCCATGGGTAAGTTTAAA
CATATATATACTAACTAACCCTGATTATTTAAATTTTCAGCCAACACTTGTCACTACTTTCTGTTATGGT
GTTCAATGCTTCTCGAGATACCCAGATCATATGAAACGGCATGACTTTTTCAAGAGTGCCATGCCCGAAG
GTTATGTACAGGAAAGAACTATATTTTTCAAAGATGACGGGAACTACAAGACACGTAAGTTTAAACAGTT
CGGTACTAACTAACCATACATATTTAAATTTTCAGGTGCTGAAGTCAAGTTTGAAGGTGATACCCTTGTT
AATAGAATCGAGTTAAAAGGTATTGATTTTAAAGAAGATGGAAACATTCTTGGACACAAATTGGAATACA
ACTATAACTCACACAATGTATACATCATGGCAGACAAACAAAAGAATGGAATCAAAGTTGTAAGTTTAAA
CATGATTTTACTAACATAACTTCGTATAATGTATGCTATACGAAGTTATTTCTAGACATTCTCTAATGAA
AAAATCTTTCAGTTGAAATTGAAAATGAGTTAAAGTTGGAGTTTTTATTGAAAACAGATTTCCGTGTGAT
TAGTGTTTTTAGCGAGTGTGACAGGACAGCGAAAAAATATAGAAACAAGGGGGGAACTGAAAAGCTTAGG
AATGCATTGAACATGAGAAGGGGAAGGGGAAGGAACAAACTAGACAGGAATTATTGGAATTTAATCACAT
TTGGAGTTTTTTTTCTATTCGACAGAATAATTATCCAGAACATTTTTGTATTAAATATTTATGCATC
