>Addgene plasmid #73720 | pMLS252 | addgene partial sequence | sequence record 139523 | M13-Rev 5'-CAGGAAACAGCTATGACC-3'
AGCTGGATGGCAAATAATGATTTTATTTTGACTGATAGTGACCTGTTCGTTGCAACAAATTGATAAGCAA
TGCTTTCTTATAATGCCAACTTTGTACAAGAAAGCTGGGTGCTCTTCGACCTTTGTATAGTTCATCCATG
CCATGTGTAATCCCAGCAGCTGTTACAAACTCAAGAAGGACCATGTGGTCTCTCTTTTCGTTGGGATCTT
TCGAAAGGGCAGATTGTGTGGACAGGTAATGGTTGTCTGGTAAAAGGACAGGGCCATCGCCAATTGGAGT
ATTTTGTTGATAATGGTCTGCTAGTTGAACGCTTCCATCTTCAATGTTGTGTCTAATTTTGAAGTTCTGA
AAATTTAAATCAGATTAGTTAATAACTTCGTATAGCATACATTATACGAAGTTATCTTTGAGCCAATTTA
TCCAAGTCCTTGTAAAAAGTATTCGAAAATTGTTAACGGATAAAATGTTTATTATAATATCAAAAACAAT
TTGTCAGTTGACCACTTTTTGATATATTTGACAGAAACCGGGATGAATTGGCTCAAAGTTAGGGCGCCCT
TCTATTACAGGGTTTCTGATAACAAACCGGTTATTAACTCCCAACAAGGGATGATTTCAATTCATCATGC
TCAAATTGACCCAAATTAAGTTACATGACAAATTCATCGCCCTTTTCAACTCTTCTTGGCTCATCATCTG
TTATTCTGTTCCTATTCTGTCTGCACCCTATACCCCTTTGCATACTCTCTCGTCATTCCTTTCTTGGATA
GTGTCTTCTTCTCCCCAGCTCTGCTACTTCTATGACTTGCGCCCGCTGCTTTTCCGCTCGTTCCTCTCCT
CTCTGACGTCTTCTTCTGCTTCTTTTCTCCTTCCTTTTTCCCTTCTCAATCTTCCTCTTTTTCCCATTTC
TGTCAATCATTCGAAGAAGAAGAAGAAGAAGACCCTCATTCATTTCATTTTTTTTTTTCCTGTCCG
